>Addgene plasmid #106853 | gh262 | addgene full sequence | sequence record 244216 | Addgene NGS Result
GAGGGCCTATTTCCCATGATTCCTTCATATTTGCATATACGATACAAGGCTGTTAGAGAGATAATTGGAA
TTAATTTGACTGTAAACACAAAGATATTAGTACAAAATACGTGACGTAGAAAGTAATAATTTCTTGGGTA
GTTTGCAGTTTTAAAATTATGTTTTAAAATGGACTATCATATGCTTACCGTAACTTGAAAGTATTTCGAT
TTCTTGGCTTTATATATCTTGTGGAAAGGACGAAACACCGCGTTGATAGCCATGACTGGAGTTTTAGAGC
TAGAAATAGCAAGTTAAAATAAGGCTAGTCCGTTATCAACTTGAAAAAGTGGCACCGAGTCGGTGCTTTT
TTTGGTACCTGGAGCACAAGACTGGCCTCATGGGCCTTCCGCTCACTGCCCGCTTTCCAGTCGGGAAACC
TGTCGTGCCAGCTGCATTAACATGGTCATAGCTGTTTCCTTGCGTATTGGGCGCTCTCCGCTTCCTCGCT
CACTGACTCGCTGCGCTCGGTCGTTCGGGTAAAGCCTGGGGTGCCTAATGAGCAAAAGGCCAGCAAAAGG
CCAGGAACCGTAAAAAGGCCGCGTTGCTGGCGTTTTTCCATAGGCTCCGCCCCCCTGACGAGCATCACAA
AAATCGACGCTCAAGTCAGAGGTGGCGAAACCCGACAGGACTATAAAGATACCAGGCGTTTCCCCCTGGA
AGCTCCCTCGTGCGCTCTCCTGTTCCGACCCTGCCGCTTACCGGATACCTGTCCGCCTTTCTCCCTTCGG
GAAGCGTGGCGCTTTCTCATAGCTCACGCTGTAGGTATCTCAGTTCGGTGTAGGTCGTTCGCTCCAAGCT
GGGCTGTGTGCACGAACCCCCCGTTCAGCCCGACCGCTGCGCCTTATCCGGTAACTATCGTCTTGAGTCC
AACCCGGTAAGACACGACTTATCGCCACTGGCAGCAGCCACTGGTAACAGGATTAGCAGAGCGAGGTATG
TAGGCGGTGCTACAGAGTTCTTGAAGTGGTGGCCTAACTACGGCTACACTAGAAGAACAGTATTTGGTAT
CTGCGCTCTGCTGAAGCCAGTTACCTTCGGAAAAAGAGTTGGTAGCTCTTGATCCGGCAAACAAACCACC
GCTGGTAGCGGTGGTTTTTTTGTTTGCAAGCAGCAGATTACGCGCAGAAAAAAAGGATCTCAAGAAGATC
CTTTGATCTTTTCTACGGGGTCTGACGCTCAGTGGAACGAAAACTCACGTTAAGGGATTTTGGTCATGAG
ATTATCAAAAAGGATCTTCACCTAGATCCTTTTAAATTAAAAATGAAGTTTTAAATCAATCTAAAGTATA
TATGAGTAAACTTGGTCTGACAGTTACCAATGCTTAATCAGTGAGGCACCTATCTCAGCGATCTGTCTAT
TTCGTTCATCCATAGTTGCCTGACTCCCCGTCGTGTAGATAACTACGATACGGGAGGGCTTACCATCTGG
CCCCAGTGCTGCAATGATACCGCGAGAACCACGCTCACCGGCTCCAGATTTATCAGCAATAAACCAGCCA
GCCGGAAGGGCCGAGCGCAGAAGTGGTCCTGCAACTTTATCCGCCTCCATCCAGTCTATTAATTGTTGCC
GGGAAGCTAGAGTAAGTAGTTCGCCAGTTAATAGTTTGCGCAACGTTGTTGCCATTGCTACAGGCATCGT
GGTGTCACGCTCGTCGTTTGGTATGGCTTCATTCAGCTCCGGTTCCCAACGATCAAGGCGAGTTACATGA
TCCCCCATGTTGTGCAAAAAAGCGGTTAGCTCCTTCGGTCCTCCGATCGTTGTCAGAAGTAAGTTGGCCG
CAGTGTTATCACTCATGGTTATGGCAGCACTGCATAATTCTCTTACTGTCATGCCATCCGTAAGATGCTT
TTCTGTGACTGGTGAGTACTCAACCAAGTCATTCTGAGAATAGTGTATGCGGCGACCGAGTTGCTCTTGC
CCGGCGTCAATACGGGATAATACCGCGCCACATAGCAGAACTTTAAAAGTGCTCATCATTGGAAAACGTT
CTTCGGGGCGAAAACTCTCAAGGATCTTACCGCTGTTGAGATCCAGTTCGATGTAACCCACTCGTGCACC
CAACTGATCTTCAGCATCTTTTACTTTCACCAGCGTTTCTGGGTGAGCAAAAACAGGAAGGCAAAATGCC
GCAAAAAAGGGAATAAGGGCGACACGGAAATGTTGAATACTCATACTCTTCCTTTTTCAATATTATTGAA
GCATTTATCAGGGTTATTGTCTCATGAGCGGATACATATTTGAATGTATTTAGAAAAATAAACAAATAGG
GGTTCCGCGCACATTTCCCCGAAAAGTGCCACCTAAATTGTAAGCGTTAATATTTTGTTAAAATTCGCGT
TAAATTTTTGTTAAATCAGCTCATTTTTTAACCAATAGGCCGAAATCGGCAAAATCCCTTATAAATCAAA
AGAATAGACCGAGATAGGGTTGAGTGGCCGCTACAGGGCGCTCCCATTCGCCATTCAGGCTGCGCAACTG
TTGGGAAGGGCGTTTCGGTGCGGGCCTCTTCGCTATTACGCCAGCTGGCGAAAGGGGGATGTGCTGCAAG
GCGATTAAGTTGGGTAACGCCAGGGTTTTCCCAGTCACGACGTTGTAAAACGACGGCCAGTGAGCGCGAC
GTAATACGACTCACTATAGGGCGAATTGGCGGAAGGCCGTCAAGGCCACGTGTCTTGTCCAGAGCTCGAT
ATCGAATAATTC
Features (pLannotate 1.2.2; 10 found; start..end, strand, type, name):
      1..241     +  promoter       U6 promoter: RNA polymerase III promoter for human U6 snRNA
    271..346     +  misc_RNA       gRNA scaffold: guide RNA scaffold for the Streptococcus pyogenes CRISPR/Cas9 system
    393..440     -  CDS            lacI (fragment): lac repressor; lacI; The lac repressor binds to the lac operator to inhibit transcription in E. coli. This inhibition can be relieved by adding lactose or isopropyl-β-D-thiogalactopyranoside (IPTG).
    477..517     -  rep_origin     RSF ori (fragment): Plasmids containing the RSF 1030 origin of replication can be propagated in E. coli cells that contain additional plasmids with compatible origins.
    595..1183    -  rep_origin     ori: high-copy-number ColE1/pMB1/pBR322/pUC origin of replication
   1354..2214    -  CDS            AmpR: β-lactamase; bla; confers resistance to ampicillin, carbenicillin, and related antibiotics
   2215..2319    -  promoter       AmpR promoter: bla
   2345..2476    -  rep_origin     M13 ori (fragment): M13 bacteriophage origin of replication; arrow indicates direction of (+) strand synthesis
   2497..2653    -  CDS            lacZα (fragment): LacZα fragment of β-galactosidase; lacZ fragment
   2662..2680    +  promoter       T7 promoter: promoter for bacteriophage T7 RNA polymerase
