[The description below was written by a language model from this plasmid's Addgene catalogue record and pLannotate feature annotations shown in this document.]
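Description:
gh262 is a small mammalian-expression guide RNA plasmid built on the EPB104 backbone and carrying a single gRNA directed against human ALG9. It belongs to a validated gRNA collection designed for CRISPR/Cas9 targeting of human glycosyltransferase genes. The sequenced plasmid is about 2.7 kb. It is maintained in E. coli through a high-copy ColE1/pUC-type origin and selected with ampicillin via the β-lactamase gene and its native promoter.

The functional payload is a compact RNA polymerase III cassette. A human U6 promoter sits upstream of a short unannotated interval, which is where the 20-nucleotide ALG9 targeting spacer would lie, followed directly by the Streptococcus pyogenes Cas9 gRNA scaffold. Transcription from U6 therefore yields a complete single guide RNA. The plasmid encodes no Cas9 and no mammalian selection marker or reporter, so the nuclease must be supplied separately, for example from a co-transfected Cas9 expression plasmid or a Cas9-expressing cell line.

The remaining annotations are short fragments of lacI, an RSF origin, an M13 origin and lacZα, together with a T7 promoter. These appear to be leftovers of the cloning vector rather than working elements, although the T7 region matches the sequencing primer site listed for the insert. The restriction sites used for cloning are not recorded. The plasmid is typically used for transient delivery into human cells to disrupt ALG9 by Cas9-induced cleavage, supporting knockout studies of glycosylation pathways.
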