Addgene plasmid #106853: gh262
Purpose: expression of gRNA targeting ALG9
Depositing lab: Eric-Paul Bennett. Depositing organization: University of Copenhagen. Publication: A validated gRNA library for CRISPR/Cas9 targeting of the human glycosyltransferase genome. Narimatsu Y, Joshi HJ, Zhang Y, Gomes C, Chen YH, Lorenzetti F, Furukawa S, Schjoldager K, Hansen L, Clausen H, Bennett EP, Wandall HH. Glycobiology. 2018 Jan 5. pii: 4791732. doi: 10.1093/glycob/cwx101. PubMed 29315387.
Backbone
  Vector backbone: EPB104
  Backbone manufacturer: Eric-Paul Bennett (Addgene plasmid # 68369)
  Backbone size w/o insert (bp): 2376
  Vector type: Mammalian Expression
Growth in bacteria
  Bacterial resistance: Ampicillin, 100 μg/mL
  Growth temperature: 37°C
  Growth strain: DH5alpha
  Copy number: High Copy
Gene/Insert
  Gene/Insert name: ALG9
  gRNA/shRNA sequence: CGTTGATAGCCATGACTGGA
  Species: H. sapiens (human)
  Entrez Gene: ALG9 (a.k.a. CDG1L, DIBD1, GIKANIS, LOH11CR1J)
  Cloning method: Restriction Enzyme; 5′ cloning site unknown (unknown if destroyed); 3′ cloning site unknown (unknown if destroyed)
  Sequencing primers: 5′ T7NP
Terms and licenses: Academic/Nonprofit Terms; Industry Terms: Not Available to Industry
How to cite: gh262 was a gift from Eric-Paul Bennett (Addgene plasmid # 106853 ; http://n2t.net/addgene:106853 ; RRID:Addgene_106853)
